Addgene plasmid #187959: pSLQ2818_Blasti_pPB: CAG-PYL1-KRAB-IRES-Blasti-WPRE-SV40PA PGK-ABI-tagBFP-SpdCas9-FKBP_F36V
Purpose: Expressed ABA-inducible dimerizing KRAB-dCas9 system, with KRAB-IRES-Blasticidin resistance under CAG promoter and tagBFP-dCas9-FKBP12 (F36V mutant) degron under PGK promoter in a piggyBac plasmid.
Depositing lab: Edda Schulz. Depositing organization: Max Planck Institute for Molecular Genetics. Publication: CasTuner is a degron and CRISPR/Cas-based toolkit for analog tuning of endogenous gene expression. Noviello G, Gjaltema RAF, Schulz EG. Nat Commun. 2023 Jun 3;14(1):3225. doi: 10.1038/s41467-023-38909-4. PubMed 37270532.
Backbone
  Vector backbone: pSLQ2818_Blasti_pPB: CAG-PYL1-KRAB-IRES-Blasti-WPRE-SV40PA PGK-ABI-tagBFP-SpdCas9
  Backbone size w/o insert (bp): 13866
  Total vector size (bp): 14235
  Vector type: Mammalian Expression, CRISPR, Synthetic Biology
  Selectable markers: Blasticidin
Growth in bacteria
  Bacterial resistance: Ampicillin, 100 μg/mL
  Growth temperature: 37°C
  Growth strain: NEB Stable
  Copy number: High Copy
Gene/Insert 1
  Gene/Insert name: Blasticidin resistance
  Cloning method: Restriction Enzyme; 5′ cloning site KpnI (not destroyed); 3′ cloning site PmeI (not destroyed)
  Sequencing primers: 5′ GCCAAGCCTTTGTCTCAAG
Gene/Insert 2
  Gene/Insert name: FKBP12_F36V (alt name: FKBP12 (F36V mutant))
  Species: H. sapiens (human), Synthetic
  Tag / fusion protein: GGS linker (N terminal on insert)
  Cloning method: Gibson Cloning
  Sequencing primers: 5′ GGCGGATCTGGAGGTAGTG; 3′ CTATTCCAGTTTTAGAAGCTCCACA
Resource information
  A portion of this plasmid was derived from a plasmid made by: The FKBP12_F36V domain is fused C-terminally to dCas9, using as a backbone the plasmid pSLQ2818 (pPB: CAG-PYL1-KRAB-IRES-Puro-WPRE-SV40PA PGK-ABI-tagBFP-SpdCas9, Addgene 84,241; a gift from Stanley Qi), after exchanging the Puromycin resistance with a resistance for Blasticidin.
Terms and licenses: Academic/Nonprofit Terms; Industry Terms: Not Available to Industry
Depositor comments: Please visit https://www.biorxiv.org/content/10.1101/2022.10.05.511019v1 for bioRxiv preprint.
How to cite: pSLQ2818_Blasti_pPB: CAG-PYL1-KRAB-IRES-Blasti-WPRE-SV40PA PGK-ABI-tagBFP-SpdCas9-FKBP_F36V was a gift from Edda Schulz (Addgene plasmid # 187959 ; http://n2t.net/addgene:187959 ; RRID:Addgene_187959)
