[The description below was written by a language model from this plasmid's Addgene catalogue record and pLannotate feature annotations shown in this document.]
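Description:
pSLQ2818_Blasti_pPB: CAG-PYL1-KRAB-IRES-Blasti-WPRE-SV40PA PGK-ABI-tagBFP-SpdCas9-FKBP_F36V is a roughly 14.2 kb piggyBac-type mammalian expression plasmid for CRISPR-based transcriptional repression that can be controlled at two levels. It is maintained in E. coli through a high-copy ColE1/pUC origin with ampicillin resistance. It also carries pBluescript-derived remnants: an f1 origin, lac elements, and T3 and T7 promoters. The record describes it as a piggyBac plasmid, implying transposase-mediated genomic integration, although the transposon terminal repeats are not annotated in the feature table. Mammalian cells carrying the construct are selected with blasticidin.

Two expression units sit in tandem. In the first, a CAG-type promoter (chicken β-actin promoter plus chimeric intron) drives the abscisic acid (ABA) receptor domain PYL1, which the automated annotation labels as the related PYR1. PYL1 is fused to the ZNF10 KRAB repression domain and followed by an EMCV IRES and the blasticidin S deaminase gene. A WPRE and an SV40 polyadenylation signal complete the unit. In the second, the mouse PGK promoter expresses an ABI1 fragment fused to TagBFP, Streptococcus pyogenes Cas9 (catalytically dead according to the record) and, via a GGS linker, a C-terminal FKBP12 F36V domain. No terminator for this second unit is annotated.

ABA induces PYL1–ABI dimerisation, bringing KRAB to the guide-targeted dCas9, while the FKBP12 F36V degron allows the abundance of the dCas9 fusion to be adjusted and TagBFP reports its level. No guide RNA cassette is annotated, so guides are presumably supplied separately. The plasmid derives from pSLQ2818 by replacing puromycin resistance with blasticidin resistance and adding the degron. It belongs to a toolkit for analog tuning of endogenous gene expression.
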