Features (pLannotate 1.2.2; 25 found; start..end, strand, type, name):
    295..313     -  promoter       T3 promoter: promoter for bacteriophage T3 RNA polymerase
    356..378     -  protein_bind   lac operator (fragment): The lac repressor binds to the lac operator to inhibit transcription in E. coli. This inhibition can be relieved by adding lactose or isopropyl-β-D-thiogalactopyranoside (IPTG). lac repressor encoded by lacI
    382..412     -  promoter       lac promoter: promoter for the E. coli lac operon
    427..448     -  protein_bind   CAP binding site: CAP binding activates transcription in the presence of cAMP. E. coli catabolite activator protein
    461..553     -  CDS            lacI (fragment): lac repressor; lacI; The lac repressor binds to the lac operator to inhibit transcription in E. coli. This inhibition can be relieved by adding lactose or isopropyl-β-D-thiogalactopyranoside (IPTG).
    736..1324    -  rep_origin     ori: high-copy-number ColE1/pMB1/pBR322/pUC origin of replication
   1495..2355    -  CDS            AmpR: β-lactamase; bla; confers resistance to ampicillin, carbenicillin, and related antibiotics
   2356..2460    -  promoter       AmpR promoter: bla
   2513..2941    -  rep_origin     f1 ori (sequence partly withheld): f1 bacteriophage origin of replication; arrow indicates direction of (+) strand synthesis
   2946..3101    -  CDS            lacZα (fragment): LacZα fragment of β-galactosidase; lacZ fragment
   3109..3127    +  promoter       T7 promoter: promoter for bacteriophage T7 RNA polymerase
   3501..3778    +  promoter       chicken β-actin promoter: No description available
   3779..4795    +  intron         chimeric intron: chimera between introns from chicken β-actin and rabbit β-globin
   4874..5446    +  CDS            PYR1: PYR1_ARATH - Also known as ABIP6 From Arabidopsis thaliana (Mouse-ear cress).
   5477..5662    +  CDS            KRAB: Krüppel-associated box (KRAB) transcriptional repression domain from the human zinc finger protein ZNF10 (Margolin et al., 1994)
   5680..6265    +  misc_feature   IRES2: internal ribosome entry site (IRES) of the encephalomyocarditis virus (EMCV)
   6281..6679    +  CDS            BSD: blasticidin S deaminase; Aspergillus terreus BSD; confers resistance to blasticidin
   6699..6717    +  misc_feature   MCS (fragment): pBluescript multiple cloning site
   6717..7305    +  misc_feature   WPRE: woodchuck hepatitis virus posttranscriptional regulatory element
   7309..7441    +  polyA_signal   SV40 poly(A) signal: SV40 polyadenylation signal
   7459..7958    +  promoter       PGK promoter: mouse phosphoglycerate kinase 1 promoter
   7970..8890    +  CDS            ABI1 (fragment): P2C56_ARATH - Experimental evidence at protein level: Swiss-Prot protein existence level 1. Key component and repressor of the abscisic acid (ABA) signaling pathway that regulates numerous ABA responses, such as stomatal closure, osmotic water permeability of the plasma membrane (Pos), drought-induced resistance and rhizogenesis, response to glucose, high light stress, seed germination and inhibition of vegetative growth. During the stomatal closure regulation, modulates the inward calcium-channel permeability as well as the actin reorganization in guard cells in response to ABA. Involved in t
   8918..9616    +  CDS            TagBFP: TagBFP is a basic (constitutively fluorescent) blue fluorescent protein published in 2008, derived from Entacmaea quadricolor. It is reported to be a very rapidly-maturing monomer with very low acid sensitivity.
   9638..13741   +  CDS            Cas9: Cas9 (Csn1) endonuclease from the Streptococcus pyogenes Type II CRISPR/Cas system generates RNA-guided double strand breaks in DNA
  13910..14233   +  CDS            DD-C: destabilization domain that can be stabilized by Shield1 in the ProteoTuner™ system FKBP12 mutant optimized for use as a C-terminal tag
>Addgene plasmid #187959 | pSLQ2818_Blasti_pPB: CAG-PYL1-KRAB-IRES-Blasti-WPRE-SV40PA PGK-ABI-tagBFP-SpdCas9-FKBP_F36V | addgene full sequence | sequence record 373708 | Addgene NGS Result
GCTAGTTAAAAGTTTTGTTACTTTATAGAAGAAATTTTGAGTTTTTGTTTTTTTTTAATAAATAAATAAA
CATAAATAAATTGTTTGTTGAATTTATTATTAGTATGTAAGTGTAAATATAATAAAACTTAATATCTATT
CAAATTAATAAATAAACCTCGATATACAGACCGATAAAACACATGCGTCAATTTTACGCATGATTATCTT
TAACGTACGTCACAATATGATTATCTTTCTAGGGTTAATCTAGTATACGCGTATGCGGCCGCTTAATTAA
TCCAGCTTTTGTTCCCTTTAGTGAGGGTTAATTGCGCGCTTGGCGTAATCATGGTCATAGCTGTTTCCTG
TGTGAAATTGTTATCCGCTCACAATTCCACACAACATACGAGCCGGAAGCATAAAGTGTAAAGCCTGGGG
TGCCTAATGAGTGAGCTAACTCACATTAATTGCGTTGCGCTCACTGCCCGCTTTCCAGTCGGGAAACCTG
TCGTGCCAGCTGCATTAATGAATCGGCCAACGCGCGGGGAGAGGCGGTTTGCGTATTGGGCGCTCTTCCG
CTTCCTCGCTCACTGACTCGCTGCGCTCGGTCGTTCGGCTGCGGCGAGCGGTATCAGCTCACTCAAAGGC
GGTAATACGGTTATCCACAGAATCAGGGGATAACGCAGGAAAGAACATGTGAGCAAAAGGCCAGCAAAAG
GCCAGGAACCGTAAAAAGGCCGCGTTGCTGGCGTTTTTCCATAGGCTCCGCCCCCCTGACGAGCATCACA
AAAATCGACGCTCAAGTCAGAGGTGGCGAAACCCGACAGGACTATAAAGATACCAGGCGTTTCCCCCTGG
AAGCTCCCTCGTGCGCTCTCCTGTTCCGACCCTGCCGCTTACCGGATACCTGTCCGCCTTTCTCCCTTCG
GGAAGCGTGGCGCTTTCTCATAGCTCACGCTGTAGGTATCTCAGTTCGGTGTAGGTCGTTCGCTCCAAGC
TGGGCTGTGTGCACGAACCCCCCGTTCAGCCCGACCGCTGCGCCTTATCCGGTAACTATCGTCTTGAGTC
CAACCCGGTAAGACACGACTTATCGCCACTGGCAGCAGCCACTGGTAACAGGATTAGCAGAGCGAGGTAT
GTAGGCGGTGCTACAGAGTTCTTGAAGTGGTGGCCTAACTACGGCTACACTAGAAGAACAGTATTTGGTA
TCTGCGCTCTGCTGAAGCCAGTTACCTTCGGAAAAAGAGTTGGTAGCTCTTGATCCGGCAAACAAACCAC
CGCTGGTAGCGGTGGTTTTTTTGTTTGCAAGCAGCAGATTACGCGCAGAAAAAAAGGATCTCAAGAAGAT
CCTTTGATCTTTTCTACGGGGTCTGACGCTCAGTGGAACGAAAACTCACGTTAAGGGATTTTGGTCATGA
GATTATCAAAAAGGATCTTCACCTAGATCCTTTTAAATTAAAAATGAAGTTTTAAATCAATCTAAAGTAT
ATATGAGTAAACTTGGTCTGACAGTTACCAATGCTTAATCAGTGAGGCACCTATCTCAGCGATCTGTCTA
TTTCGTTCATCCATAGTTGCCTGACTCCCCGTCGTGTAGATAACTACGATACGGGAGGGCTTACCATCTG
GCCCCAGTGCTGCAATGATACCGCGAGACCCACGCTCACCGGCTCCAGATTTATCAGCAATAAACCAGCC
AGCCGGAAGGGCCGAGCGCAGAAGTGGTCCTGCAACTTTATCCGCCTCCATCCAGTCTATTAATTGTTGC
CGGGAAGCTAGAGTAAGTAGTTCGCCAGTTAATAGTTTGCGCAACGTTGTTGCCATTGCTACAGGCATCG
TGGTGTCACGCTCGTCGTTTGGTATGGCTTCATTCAGCTCCGGTTCCCAACGATCAAGGCGAGTTACATG
ATCCCCCATGTTGTGCAAAAAAGCGGTTAGCTCCTTCGGTCCTCCGATCGTTGTCAGAAGTAAGTTGGCC
GCAGTGTTATCACTCATGGTTATGGCAGCACTGCATAATTCTCTTACTGTCATGCCATCCGTAAGATGCT
TTTCTGTGACTGGTGAGTACTCAACCAAGTCATTCTGAGAATAGTGTATGCGGCGACCGAGTTGCTCTTG
CCCGGCGTCAATACGGGATAATACCGCGCCACATAGCAGAACTTTAAAAGTGCTCATCATTGGAAAACGT
TCTTCGGGGCGAAAACTCTCAAGGATCTTACCGCTGTTGAGATCCAGTTCGATGTAACCCACTCGTGCAC
CCAACTGATCTTCAGCATCTTTTACTTTCACCAGCGTTTCTGGGTGAGCAAAAACAGGAAGGCAAAATGC
CGCAAAAAAGGGAATAAGGGCGACACGGAAATGTTGAATACTCATACTCTTCCTTTTTCAATATTATTGA
AGCATTTATCAGGGTTATTGTCTCATGAGCGGATACATATTTGAATGTATTTAGAAAAATAAACAAATAG
GGGTTCCGCGCACATTTCCCCGAAAAGTGCCACCTAAATTGTAAGCGTTAATATTTTGTTAAAATTCGCG
TTAAATTTTTGTTAAATCAGCTCATTTTTTAACCAATAGGCCGAAATCGGCAAAATCCCTTATAAATCAA
AAGAATAGACCGAGATAGGGT
[37 nt withheld, positions 2612-2648]
AAAGAACGTGGACTCCAACGTCAAAGG
[49 nt withheld, positions 2676-2724]
T
[91 nt withheld, positions 2726-2816]
G
[124 nt withheld, positions 2818-2941]
CCCATTCGCCATTCAGGCTGCGCAACTGTTGGGAAGGGCGATCGGTGCGGGCCTCTTCGCTATTACGCCA
GCTGGCGAAAGGGGGATGTGCTGCAAGGCGATTAAGTTGGGTAACGCCAGGGTTTTCCCAGTCACGACGT
TGTAAAACGACGGCCAGTGAGCGCGCGTAATACGACTCACTATAGGGCGAATTGGGGCGCGCCATTCTAG
ATTAACCCTAGAAAGATAGTCTGCGTAAAATTGACGCATGCATTCTTGAAATATTGCTCTCTCTTTCTAA
ATAGCGCGAATCCGTCGCTGTGCATTTAGGACATCTCAGTCGCCGCTTGGAGCTCCCGTGAGGCGTGCTT
GTCAATGCGGTAAGTGTCACTGATTTTGAACTATAACGACCGCGTGAGTCAAAATGACGCATGATTATCT
TTTACGTGACTTTTAAGATTTAACTCATACGATAATTATATTGTTATTTCATGTTCTACTTACGTGATAA
CTTATTATATATATATTTTCTTGTTATAGATATCAACTAGAATGCTAGCATGGGCCCAGATCTCCATGGT
CGAGGTGAGCCCCACGTTCTGCTTCACTCTCCCCATCTCCCCCCCCTCCCCACCCCCAATTTTGTATTTA
TTTATTTTTTAATTATTTTGTGCAGCGATGGGGGCGGGGGGGGGGGGGGGGCGCGCGCCRGGGGGGGSGG
GGSGGGGSGGGGGGSGGGGSGGGGSGAGGCGGAGAGGTGCGGCGGCAGCCAATCAGAGCGGCGCGCTCCG
AAAGTTTCCTTTTATGGCGAGGCGGCGGCGGCGGCGGCCCTATAAAAAGCGAAGCGCGCGGCGGGCGGGA
GTCGCTGCGCGCTGCCTTCGCCCCGTGCCCCGCTCCGCCGCCGCCTCGCGCCGCCCGCCCCGGCTCTGAC
TGACCGCGTTACTCCCACAGGTGAGCGGGCGGGACGGCCCTTCTCCTCCGGGCTGTAATTAGCGCTTGGT
TTAATGACGGCTTGTTTCTTTTCTGTGGCTGCGTGAAAGCCTTGAGGGGCTCCGGGAGGGCCCTTTGTGC
GGGGGGAGCGGCTCGGGGGGTGCGTGCGTGTGTGTGTGCGTGGGGAGCGCCGCGTGCGGCTCCGCGCTGC
CCGGCGGCTGTGAGCGCTGCGGGCGCGGCGCGGGGCTTTGTGCGCTCCGCAGTGTGCGCGAGGGGAGCGC
GGCCGGGGGCGGTGCCCCGCGGTGCGGGGGGGGCTGCGAGGGGAACAAAGGCTGCGTGCGGGGTGTGTGC
GTGGGGGGGTGAGCAGGGGGTGTGGGCGCGTCGGTCGGGCTGCAACCCCCCCTGCACCCCCCTCCCCGAG
TTGCTGAGCACGGCCCGGCTTCGGGTGCGGGGCTCCGTACGGGGCGTGGCGCGGGGCTCGCCGTGCCGGG
CGGGGGGTGGCGGCAGGTGGGGGTGCCGGGCGGGGCGGGGCCGCCTCGGGCCGGGGRGGGCTCGGGGGRG
GGGCGCGGCGGCCCCCGGAGCGCCGGCGGCTGTCGAGGCGCGGCGAGCCGCAGCCATTGCCTTTTATGGT
AATCGTGCGAGAGGGCGCAGGGACTTCCTTTGTCCCAAATCTGTGCGGAGCCGAAATCTGGGAGGCGCCG
CCGCACCCCCTCTAGCGGGCGCGGGGCGAAGCGGTGCGGCGCCGGCAGGAAGGAAATGGGCGGGGAGGGC
CTTCGTGCGTCGCCGCGCCGCCGTCCCCTTCTCCCTCTCCAGCCTCGGGGCTGTCCGCGGGGGGACGGCT
GCCTTCGGGGGGGACGGGGCAGGGCGGGGTTCGGCTTCTGGCGTGTGACCGGCGGCTCTAGAGCCTCTGC
TAACCATGTTCATGCCTTCTTCTTTTTCCTACAGCTCCTGGGCAACGTGCTGGTTATTGTGCTGTCTCAT
CATTTTGGCAAAGAATTCGCCACCATGGGTGGGGGCGCGCCAACTCAAGACGAATTCACCCAACTCTCCC
AATCAATCGCCGAGTTCCACACGTACCAACTCGGTAACGGCCGTTGCTCATCTCTCCTAGCTCAGCGAAT
CCACGCGCCGCCGGAAACAGTATGGTCCGTGGTGAGACGTTTCGATAGGCCACAGATTTACAAACACTTC
ATCAAAAGCTGTAACGTGAGTGAAGATTTCGAGATGCGAGTGGGATGCACGCGCGACGTGAACGTGATAA
GTGGATTACCGGCGAATACGTCTCGAGAGAGATTAGATCTGTTGGACGATGATCGGAGAGTGACTGGGTT
TAGTATAACCGGTGGTGAACATAGGCTGAGGAATTATAAATCGGTTACGACGGTTCATAGATTTGAGAAA
GAAGAAGAAGAAGAAAGGATCTGGACCGTTGTTTTGGAATCTTATGTTGTTGATGTACCGGAAGGTAATT
CGGAGGAAGATACGAGATTGTTTGCTGATACGGTTATTAGATTGAATCTTCAGAAACTTGCTTCGATCAC
TGAAGCTATGAACGAATTCTCAAGCGCTGCAGGTACTAGTGGCGGTGGCGGAGGGATGGATGCTAAGTCA
CTAACTGCCTGGTCCCGGACACTGGTGACCTTCAAGGATGTATTTGTGGACTTCACCAGGGAGGAGTGGA
AGCTGCTGGACACTGCTCAGCAGATCGTGTACAGAAATGTGATGCTGGAGAACTATAAGAACCTGGTTTC
CTTGGGTTATCAGCTTACTAAGCCAGATGTGATCCTCCGGTTGGAGAAGGGAGAAGAGCCCTAGATTTAA
ATAATTCGCCCCTCTCCCTCCCCCCCCCCTAACGTTACTGGCCGAAGCCGCTTGGAATAAGGCCGGTGTG
CGTTTGTCTATATGTTATTTTCCACCATATTGCCGTCTTTTGGCAATGTGAGGGCCCGGAAACCTGGCCC
TGTCTTCTTGACGAGCATTCCTAGGGGTCTTTCCCCTCTCGCCAAAGGAATGCAAGGTCTGTTGAATGTC
GTGAAGGAAGCAGTTCCTCTGGAAGCTTCTTGAAGACAAACAACGTCTGTAGCGACCCTTTGCAGGCAGC
GGAACCCCCCACCTGGCGACAGGTGCCTCTGCGGCCAAAAGCCACGTGTATAAGATACACCTGCAAAGGC
GGCACAACCCCAGTGCCACGTTGTGAGTTGGATAGTTGTGGAAAGAGTCAAATGGCTCTCCTCAAGCGTA
TTCAACAAGGGGCTGAAGGATGCCCAGAAGGTACCCCATTGTATGGGATCTGATCTGGGGCCTCGGTGCA
CATGCTTTACGTGTGTTTAGTCGAGGTTAAAAAACGTCTAGGCCCCCCGAACCACGGGGACGTGGTTTTC
CTTTGAAAAACACGATGATAATATGGCCACAACCGGATCCGGAGCTACCATGGCCAAGCCTTTGTCTCAA
GAAGAATCCACCCTCATTGAAAGAGCAACGGCTACAATCAACAGCATCCCCATCTCTGAAGACTACAGCG
TCGCCAGCGCAGCTCTCTCTAGCGACGGCCGCATCTTCACTGGTGTCAATGTATATCATTTTACTGGGGG
ACCTTGTGCAGAACTCGTGGTGCTGGGCACTGCTGCTGCTGCGGCAGCTGGCAACCTGACTTGTATCGTC
GCGATCGGAAATGAGAACAGGGGCATCTTGAGCCCCTGCGGACGGTGCCGACAGGTGCTTCTCGATCTGC
ATCCTGGGATCAAAGCCATAGTGAAGGACAGTGATGGACAGCCGACGGCAGTTGGGATTCGTGAATTGCT
GCCCTCTGGTTATGTGTGGGAGGGCTAAGTTTAAACCATGCAAGCTTGATATCAAGCTTATCGATAATCA
ACCTCTGGATTACAAAATTTGTGAAAGATTGACTGGTATTCTTAACTATGTTGCTCCTTTTACGCTATGT
GGATACGCTGCTTTAATGCCTTTGTATCATGCTATTGCTTCCCGTATGGCTTTCATTTTCTCCTCCTTGT
ATAAATCCTGGTTGCTGTCTCTTTATGAGGAGTTGTGGCCCGTTGTCAGGCAACGTGGCGTGGTGTGCAC
TGTGTTTGCTGACGCAACCCCCACTGGTTGGGGCATTGCCACCACCTGTCAGCTCCTTTCCGGGACTTTC
GCTTTCCCCCTCCCTATTGCCACGGCGGAACTCATCGCCGCCTGCCTTGCCCGCTGCTGGACAGGGGCTC
GGCTGTTGGGCACTGACAATTCCGTGGTGTTGTCGGGGAAATCATCGTCCTTTCCTTGGCTGCTCGCCTG
TGTTGCCACCTGGATTCTGCGCGGGACGTCCTTCTGCTACGTCCCTTCGGCCCTCAATCCAGCGGACCTT
CCTTCCCGCGGCCTGCTGCCGGCTCTGCGGCCTCTTCCGCGTCTTCGCCTTCGCCCTCAGACGAGTCGGA
TCTCCCTTTGGGCCGCCTCCCCGCATCCTTGTTTATTGCAGCTTATAATGGTTACAAATAAAGCAATAGC
ATCACAAATTTCACAAATAAAGCATTTTTTTCACTGCATTCTAGTTGTGGTTTGTCCAAACTCATCAATG
TATCTTATCATGTCTGGATCCTGCAGGTAATTCTACCGGGTAGGGGAGGCGCTTTTCCCAAGGCAGTCTG
GAGCATGCGCTTTAGCAGCCCCGCTGGGCACTTGGCGCTACACAAGTGGCCTCTGGCCTCGCACACATTC
CACATCCACCGGTAGGCGCCAACCGGCTCCGTTCTTTGGTGGCCCCTTCGCGCCACCTTCTACTCCTCCC
CTAGTCAGGAAGTTCCCCCCCGCCCCGCAGCTCGCGTCGTGCAGGACGTGACAAATGGAAGTAGCACGTC
TCACTAGGCTCGTGCAGATGGACAGCACCGCTGAGCAATGGAAGCGGGTAGGCCTTTGGGGCAGCGGCCA
ATAGCAGCTTTGCTCCTTCGCTTTCTGGGCTCAGAGGCTGGGAAGGGGTGGGTCCGGGGGCGGGCTCAGG
GGCGGGCTCAGGGGCGGGGCGGGCGCCCGAAGGTCCTCCGGAGGCCCGGCATTCTGCACGCTTCAAAAGC
GCACGTCTGCCGCGCTGTTCTCCTCTTCCTCATCTCCGGGCCTTTCGACCTGCAGCCCAAGCTTGTCGAC
GCCACCATGACGCGTGTGCCTTTGTATGGTTTTACTTCGATTTGTGGAAGAAGACCTGAGATGGAAGCTG
CTGTTTCGACTATACCAAGATTCCTTCAATCTTCCTCTGGTTCGATGTTAGATGGTCGGTTTGATCCTCA
ATCCGCCGCTCATTTCTTCGGTGTTTACGACGGCCATGGCGGTTCTCAGGTAGCGAACTATTGTAGAGAG
AGGATGCATTTGGCTTTGGCGGAGGAGATAGCTAAGGAGAAACCGATGCTCTGCGATGGTGATACGTGGC
TGGAGAAGTGGAAGAAAGCTCTTTTCAACTCGTTCCTGAGAGTTGACTCGGAGATTGAGTCAGTTGCGCC
GGAGACGGTTGGGTCAACGTCGGTGGTTGCCGTTGTTTTCCCGTCTCACATCTTCGTCGCTAACTGCGGT
GACTCTAGAGCCGTTCTTTGCCGCGGCAAAACTGCACTTCCATTATCCGTTGACCATAAACCGGATAGAG
AAGATGAAGCTGCGAGGATTGAAGCCGCAGGAGGGAAAGTGATTCAGTGGAATGGAGCTCGTGTTTTCGG
TGTTCTCGCCATGTCGAGATCCATTGGCGATAGATACTTGAAACCATCCATCATTCCTGATCCGGAAGTG
ACGGCTGTGAAGAGAGTAAAAGAAGATGATTGTCTGATTTTGGCGAGTGACGGGGTTTGGGATGTAATGA
CGGATGAAGAAGCGTGTGAGATGGCAAGGAAGCGGATTCTCTTGTGGCACAAGAAAAACGCGGTGGCTGG
GGATGCATCGTTGCTCGCGGATGAGCGGAGAAAGGAAGGGAAAGATCCTGCGGCGATGTCCGCGGCTGAG
TATTTGTCAAAGCTGGCGATACAGAGAGGAAGCAAAGACAACATAAGTGTGGTGGTGGTTGATTTGAAGC
ATATGTCAAGCGCTGCAGGTGCTACCATGAGCGAGCTGATTAAGGAGAACATGCACATGAAGCTGTACAT
GGAGGGCACCGTGGACAACCATCACTTCAAGTGCACATCCGAGGGCGAAGGCAAGCCCTACGAGGGCACC
CAGACCATGAGAATCAAGGTGGTCGAGGGCGGCCCTCTCCCCTTCGCCTTCGACATCCTGGCTACTAGCT
TCCTCTACGGCAGCAAGACCTTCATCAACCACACCCAGGGCATCCCCGACTTCTTCAAGCAGTCCTTCCC
TGAGGGCTTCACATGGGAGAGAGTCACCACATACGAAGACGGGGGCGTGCTGACCGCTACCCAGGACACC
AGCCTCCAGGACGGCTGCCTCATCTACAACGTCAAGATCAGAGGGGTGAACTTCACATCCAACGGCCCTG
TGATGCAGAAGAAAACACTCGGCTGGGAGGCCTTCACCGAGACGCTGTACCCCGCTGACGGCGGCCTGGA
AGGCAGAAACGACATGGCCCTGAAGCTCGTGGGCGGGAGCCATCTGATCGCAAACATCAAGACCACATAT
AGATCCAAGAAACCCGCTAAGAACCTCAAGATGCCTGGCGTCTACTATGTGGACTACAGACTGGAAAGAA
TCAAGGAGGCCAACAACGAGACCTACGTCGAGCAGCACGAGGTGGCAGTGGCCAGATACTGCGACCTCCC
TAGCAAACTGGGGCACAAGCTTAATTCAAGCGCTGCAGGTGCCACCATGGACAAGAAGTACAGCATCGGC
CTGGCCATCGGCACCAACTCTGTGGGCTGGGCCGTGATCACCGACGAGTACAAGGTGCCCAGCAAGAAAT
TCAAGGTGCTGGGCAACACCGACCGGCACAGCATCAAGAAGAACCTGATCGGCGCCCTGCTGTTCGACAG
CGGAGAAACAGCCGAGGCCACCCGGCTGAAGAGAACCGCCAGAAGAAGATACACCAGACGGAAGAACCGG
ATCTGCTATCTGCAAGAGATCTTCAGCAACGAGATGGCCAAGGTGGACGACAGCTTCTTCCACAGACTGG
AAGAGTCCTTCCTGGTGGAAGAGGATAAGAAGCACGAGCGGCACCCCATCTTCGGCAACATCGTGGACGA
GGTGGCCTACCACGAGAAGTACCCCACCATCTACCACCTGAGAAAGAAACTGGTGGACAGCACCGACAAG
GCCGACCTGCGGCTGATCTATCTGGCCCTGGCCCACATGATCAAGTTCCGGGGCCACTTCCTGATCGAGG
GCGACCTGAACCCCGACAACAGCGACGTGGACAAGCTGTTCATCCAGCTGGTGCAGACCTACAACCAGCT
GTTCGAGGAAAACCCCATCAACGCCAGCGGCGTGGACGCCAAGGCCATCCTGTCTGCCAGACTGAGCAAG
AGCAGACGGCTGGAAAATCTGATCGCCCAGCTGCCCGGCGAGAAGAAGAATGGCCTGTTCGGCAACCTGA
TTGCCCTGAGCCTGGGCCTGACCCCCAACTTCAAGAGCAACTTCGACCTGGCCGAGGATGCCAAACTGCA
GCTGAGCAAGGACACCTACGACGACGACCTGGACAACCTGCTGGCCCAGATCGGCGACCAGTACGCCGAC
CTGTTTCTGGCCGCCAAGAACCTGTCCGACGCCATCCTGCTGAGCGACATCCTGAGAGTGAACACCGAGA
TCACCAAGGCCCCCCTGAGCGCCTCTATGATCAAGAGATACGACGAGCACCACCAGGACCTGACCCTGCT
GAAAGCTCTCGTGCGGCAGCAGCTGCCTGAGAAGTACAAAGAGATTTTCTTCGACCAGAGCAAGAACGGC
TACGCCGGCTACATCGATGGCGGAGCCAGCCAGGAAGAGTTCTACAAGTTCATCAAGCCCATCCTGGAAA
AGATGGACGGCACCGAGGAACTGCTCGTGAAGCTGAACAGAGAGGACCTGCTGCGGAAGCAGCGGACCTT
CGACAACGGCAGCATCCCCCACCAGATCCACCTGGGAGAGCTGCACGCCATTCTGCGGCGGCAGGAAGAT
TTTTACCCATTCCTGAAGGACAACCGGGAAAAGATCGAGAAGATCCTGACCTTCCGCATCCCCTACTACG
TGGGCCCTCTGGCCAGGGGAAACAGCAGATTCGCCTGGATGACCAGAAAGAGCGAGGAAACCATCACCCC
CTGGAACTTCGAGGAAGTGGTGGACAAGGGCGCCAGCGCCCAGAGCTTCATCGAGCGGATGACCAACTTC
GATAAGAACCTGCCCAACGAGAAGGTGCTGCCCAAGCACAGCCTGCTGTACGAGTACTTCACCGTGTACA
ACGAGCTGACCAAAGTGAAATACGTGACCGAGGGAATGAGAAAGCCCGCCTTCCTGAGCGGCGAGCAGAA
AAAAGCCATCGTGGACCTGCTGTTCAAGACCAACCGGAAAGTGACCGTGAAGCAGCTGAAAGAGGACTAC
TTCAAGAAAATCGAGTGCTTCGACTCCGTGGAAATCTCCGGCGTGGAAGATCGGTTCAACGCCTCCCTGG
GCACATACCACGATCTGCTGAAAATTATCAAGGACAAGGACTTCCTGGACAATGAGGAAAACGAGGACAT
TCTGGAAGATATCGTGCTGACCCTGACACTGTTTGAGGACAGAGAGATGATCGAGGAACGGCTGAAAACC
TATGCCCACCTGTTCGACGACAAAGTGATGAAGCAGCTGAAGCGGCGGAGATACACCGGCTGGGGCAGGC
TGAGCCGGAAGCTGATCAACGGCATCCGGGACAAGCAGTCCGGCAAGACAATCCTGGATTTCCTGAAGTC
CGACGGCTTCGCCAACAGAAACTTCATGCAGCTGATCCACGACGACAGCCTGACCTTTAAAGAGGACATC
CAGAAAGCCCAGGTGTCCGGCCAGGGCGATAGCCTGCACGAGCACATTGCCAATCTGGCCGGCAGCCCCG
CCATTAAGAAGGGCATCCTGCAGACAGTGAAGGTGGTGGACGAGCTCGTGAAAGTGATGGGCCGGCACAA
GCCCGAGAACATCGTGATCGAAATGGCCAGAGAGAACCAGACCACCCAGAAGGGACAGAAGAACAGCCGC
GAGAGAATGAAGCGGATCGAAGAGGGCATCAAAGAGCTGGGCAGCCAGATCCTGAAAGAACACCCCGTGG
AAAACACCCAGCTGCAGAACGAGAAGCTGTACCTGTACTACCTGCAGAATGGGCGGGATATGTACGTGGA
CCAGGAACTGGACATCAACCGGCTGTCCGACTACGATGTGGACGCTATCGTGCCTCAGAGCTTTCTGAAG
GACGACTCCATCGATAACAAAGTGCTGACTCGGAGCGACAAGAACCGGGGCAAGAGCGACAACGTGCCCT
CCGAAGAGGTCGTGAAGAAGATGAAGAACTACTGGCGCCAGCTGCTGAATGCCAAGCTGATTACCCAGAG
GAAGTTCGACAATCTGACCAAGGCCGAGAGAGGCGGCCTGAGCGAACTGGATAAGGCCGGCTTCATCAAG
AGACAGCTGGTGGAAACCCGGCAGATCACAAAGCACGTGGCACAGATCCTGGACTCCCGGATGAACACTA
AGTACGACGAGAACGACAAACTGATCCGGGAAGTGAAAGTGATCACCCTGAAGTCCAAGCTGGTGTCCGA
TTTCCGGAAGGATTTCCAGTTTTACAAAGTGCGCGAGATCAACAACTACCACCACGCCCACGACGCCTAC
CTGAACGCCGTCGTGGGAACCGCCCTGATCAAAAAGTACCCTAAGCTGGAAAGCGAGTTCGTGTACGGCG
ACTACAAGGTGTACGACGTGCGGAAGATGATCGCCAAGAGCGAGCAGGAAATCGGCAAGGCTACCGCCAA
GTACTTCTTCTACAGCAACATCATGAACTTTTTCAAGACCGAGATTACCCTGGCCAACGGCGAGATCCGG
AAGCGGCCTCTGATCGAGACAAACGGCGAAACAGGCGAGATCGTGTGGGATAAGGGCCGGGACTTTGCCA
CCGTGCGGAAAGTGCTGTCTATGCCCCAAGTGAATATCGTGAAAAAGACCGAGGTGCAGACAGGCGGCTT
CAGCAAAGAGTCTATCCTGCCCAAGAGGAACAGCGACAAGCTGATCGCCAGAAAGAAGGACTGGGACCCT
AAGAAGTACGGCGGCTTCGACAGCCCCACCGTGGCCTATTCTGTGCTGGTGGTGGCCAAAGTGGAAAAGG
GCAAGTCCAAGAAACTGAAGAGTGTGAAAGAGCTGCTGGGGATCACCATCATGGAAAGAAGCAGCTTCGA
GAAGAATCCCATCGACTTTCTGGAAGCCAAGGGCTACAAAGAAGTGAAAAAGGACCTGATCATCAAGCTG
CCTAAGTACTCCCTGTTCGAGCTGGAAAACGGCCGGAAGAGAATGCTGGCCTCTGCCGGCGAACTGCAGA
AGGGAAACGAACTGGCCCTGCCCTCCAAATATGTGAACTTCCTGTACCTGGCCAGCCACTATGAGAAGCT
GAAGGGCTCCCCCGAGGATAATGAGCAGAAACAGCTGTTTGTGGAACAGCACAAACACTACCTGGACGAG
ATCATCGAGCAGATCAGCGAGTTCTCCAAGAGAGTGATCCTGGCCGACGCTAATCTGGACAAGGTGCTGA
GCGCCTACAACAAGCACAGAGACAAGCCTATCAGAGAGCAGGCCGAGAATATCATCCACCTGTTTACCCT
GACCAATCTGGGAGCCCCTGCCGCCTTCAAGTACTTTGACACCACCATCGACCGGAAGAGGTACACCAGC
ACCAAAGAGGTGCTGGACGCCACCCTGATCCACCAGAGCATCACCGGCCTGTACGAGACACGGATCGACC
TGTCTCAGCTGGGAGGCGACGCCTATCCCTATGACGTGCCCGATTATGCCAGCCTGGGCAGCGGCTCCCC
CAAGAAAAAACGCAAGGTGGAAGATCCTAAGAAAAAGCGGAAAGTGGACGGCATTGGTAGTGGGAGCAAC
GGAGGCGGATCTGGAGGTAGTGGTGGATCTGGAGGTTCTGGTGGCTCCGGAGTTCAGGTGGAAACCATCT
CCCCAGGAGACGGGCGCACCTTCCCCAAGCGCGGCCAGACCTGCGTGGTGCACTACACCGGGATGCTTGA
AGATGGAAAGAAAGTTGATTCCTCCCGGGACAGAAACAAGCCCTTTAAGTTTATGCTAGGCAAGCAGGAG
GTGATCCGAGGCTGGGAAGAAGGGGTTGCCCAGATGAGTGTGGGTCAGAGAGCCAAACTGACTATATCTC
CAGATTATGCCTATGGTGCCACTGGGCACCCAGGCATCATCCCACCACATGCCACTCTCGTCTTCGATGT
GGAGCTTCTAAAACTGGAATAG
